Addgene plasmid #12849: DCT.VV.Orf161
Purpose: This plasmid was designed for screening purposes and may contain discrepancies relative to the current canonical GenBank version of the gene.
Depositing lab: Jack Bennink & Jon Yewdell. Depositing organization: National Institute of Allergy and Infectious Diseases (NIAID). Publication: Identification of poxvirus CD8+ T cell determinants to enable rational design and characterization of smallpox vaccines. Tscharke DC, Karupiah G, Zhou J, Palmore T, Irvine KR, Haeryfar SM, Williams S, Sidney J, Sette A, Bennink JR, Yewdell JW. J Exp Med. 2005 January 3; 201(1): 95–104. 10.1084/jem.20041912 PubMed 15623576.
Backbone
  Vector backbone: pcDNA 3.1D V5-His-TOPO
  Backbone manufacturer: Invitrogen
  Backbone size w/o insert (bp): 5514
  Vector type: Mammalian Expression
  Selectable markers: Neomycin (select with G418)
Growth in bacteria
  Bacterial resistance: Ampicillin, 100 μg/mL
  Growth temperature: 37°C
  Growth strain: DH5alpha
  Copy number: High Copy
Gene/Insert
  Gene/Insert name: VV.Orf161 (alt name: VV_WR_054)
  Species: Vaccinia Virus
  Insert size (bp): 477
  Cloning method: Restriction Enzyme; 5′ cloning site BamHI (not destroyed); 3′ cloning site BamHI (not destroyed)
  Sequencing primers: 5′ Universal T7
Terms and licenses: Academic/Nonprofit Terms; Industry Terms: Not Available to Industry
Depositor comments: Please see the Vaccinia kit page ( https://www.addgene.org/vvorf/ ) for more information. The kit page contains the supplemental VVOrfData spreadsheet, which includes important information about this plasmid. The plasmid and insert names provided here relate only to this library. The name of the ORF (if present) in VACV strain Copenhagen and the name of the ORF (if annotated) in VACV strain WR sequence can be found in VVOrfData spreadsheet. Please note that the amino acid sequence given for each ORF in the spreadsheet may contain some errors. Additionally, changes from the expected sequence may be present in these plasmids. Please see Addgene's quality control sequence and sequencing notes in the VVOrfData spreadsheet before ordering this plasmid.
How to cite: DCT.VV.Orf161 was a gift from Jack Bennink & Jon Yewdell (Addgene plasmid # 12849 ; http://n2t.net/addgene:12849 ; RRID:Addgene_12849)
