[The description below was written by a language model from this plasmid's Addgene catalogue record.]
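Description:
DCT.VV.Orf161 is a mammalian expression plasmid built on the commercial pcDNA 3.1D V5-His-TOPO backbone (about 5.5 kb without insert) and carrying a 477 bp open reading frame from vaccinia virus, designated VV.Orf161 within its library and also recorded as VV_WR_054. The insert is listed as flanked by BamHI sites that remain intact at both the 5′ and 3′ ends. The plasmid is maintained in E. coli at high copy number under ampicillin selection, and it carries a neomycin resistance marker that allows G418 selection of transfected mammalian cells. No feature table accompanies the record, so the promoter and tags are not explicitly stated. Vectors of this pcDNA 3.1 family generally drive expression from the CMV immediate-early promoter, have an upstream T7 promoter site (consistent with the T7 sequencing primer listed), and offer optional C-terminal V5 and His tags. Whether the vaccinia ORF is in frame with those tags here is not stated.

The construct belongs to a library of individually cloned vaccinia virus ORFs assembled for screening, associated with work identifying poxvirus CD8+ T cell determinants to inform the design and characterization of smallpox vaccines. In that context, expressing a single viral ORF in mammalian cells allows testing of whether its product is recognized by virus-specific T cells. The depositors caution that the plasmid and insert names apply only to this library, and that corresponding ORF names in the Copenhagen and WR strains are given in a supplementary spreadsheet. Because the clones were made for screening, the insert may differ from the current canonical sequence of the gene, so its sequence should be checked against the available quality-control data.
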