>Addgene plasmid #12849 | DCT.VV.Orf161 | addgene partial sequence | sequence record 19238 | T7 5'-TAATACGACTCACTATAGGG-3'
TACCCTTTACCGAATTTCCAGCTGACCACCATGAGGAGTATTGCGGGGCTACATAAATTAAAAATGGAAA
TTTTTAATGTAGAAGAATTGATAAATATGAAACCTTTTAAGAATATGAATAAAATAACAATTAATCAAAA
GGATAATTGTATATTAGCAAATCGATGCTTTGTTAAAATAGATACTCCTAGATACATACCATCGACATCC
ATTAGCAGTTCTAATATCATCAGAATACGGAATCATGATTTTACATTATCTGAATTATTGTATTCACCGT
TTCATTTTCAACAGCCTCAGTTTCAATATCTCCTTCCTGGGTTTGTATTAACGTGTATTGATAAAGTTTC
GAAACAGCAAAAAAAATGTAAATATTGTATCTCTAATCGTGGAGATGATGATAGTTTAAGCATTAATCTA
TTTATTCCGACTATTAACAAGTCTATATATATTATTATCGGTTTACGGATGAAAAATTTTTGGAAGCCTA
AATTCGAAATAGAATAAGCAATTCCCGGGGATCCGAATAAAGGGTCAAGACAATTCTGCAGATATCCAGC
ACAGTGGCGGCCGCTCGAGTCTAGAGGGCCCGCGGTTCGAAGGTAAGCCTATCCCTAACCCTCTCCTCGG
TCTCGATTCTACGCGTACCGGTCATCATCACCATCACCATTGAGTTTAAACCCGCTGATCAGCCTCGACT
GTGCCTTCTAGTTGCCAGCCATCTGTTGTTT
